Addgene plasmid #136554: pHAGE2-TetOminiCMV-OKM
Purpose: Dox-inducible polycistronic reprogramming lentiviral vector expressing mouse Oct4, Klf4, cMyc
Depositing lab: Hans Schöler. Depositing organization: Max Planck Institute for Molecular Biomedicine. Publication: Excluding Oct4 from Yamanaka Cocktail Unleashes the Developmental Potential of iPSCs. Velychko S, Adachi K, Kim KP, Hou Y, MacCarthy CM, Wu G, Scholer HR. Cell Stem Cell. 2019 Oct 30. pii: S1934-5909(19)30423-0. doi: 10.1016/j.stem.2019.10.002. PubMed 31708402.
Backbone
  Vector backbone: pHAGE2
  Backbone size w/o insert (bp): 6000
  Total vector size (bp): 10285
  Vector type: Bacterial Expression, Lentiviral
Growth in bacteria
  Bacterial resistance: Ampicillin, 100 μg/mL
  Growth temperature: 37°C
  Growth strain: NEB Stable
  Copy number: High Copy
Gene/Insert
  Gene/Insert name: Oct4-T2A-Klf4-E2A-cMyc (alt name: Pou5f1)
  Species: M. musculus (mouse)
  Insert size (bp): 4030
  Entrez Gene: Pou5f1 (a.k.a. NF-A3, Oct-3, Oct-3/4, Oct-4, Oct3, Oct3/4, Oct4, Otf-3, Otf-4, Otf3, Otf3-rs7, Otf3g, Otf4); Myc (a.k.a. Myc2, Niard, Nird, bHLHe39); Klf4 (a.k.a. EZF, Gklf, Zie)
  Promoter: tetO-miniCMV (dox-inducible)
  Cloning method: Restriction Enzyme; 5′ cloning site NotI (not destroyed); 3′ cloning site ClaI (not destroyed)
  Sequencing primers: 5′ GAGACGCCATCCACGCTGT; 3′ AGGAAGGTCCGCTGGATTGA
Terms and licenses: Academic/Nonprofit Terms; Industry Terms: Not Available to Industry
How to cite: pHAGE2-TetOminiCMV-OKM was a gift from Hans Schöler (Addgene plasmid # 136554 ; http://n2t.net/addgene:136554 ; RRID:Addgene_136554)
