[The description below was written by a language model from this plasmid's Addgene catalogue record and pLannotate feature annotations shown in this document.]
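Description:
pHAGE2-TetOminiCMV-OKM is a 10,285 bp HIV-1-based lentiviral transfer plasmid built on the pHAGE2 backbone for doxycycline-inducible delivery of three mouse reprogramming factors. It is maintained in E. coli as a high-copy plasmid through a ColE1/pUC-type origin and selected with ampicillin via the β-lactamase gene. The viral portion is bounded by two LTR-derived elements, both annotated as truncated, and contains the Ψ packaging signal with an adjoining gag fragment, the Rev response element for Rev-dependent nuclear export of the genomic RNA, and the cPPT/CTS. A WPRE downstream of the cargo enhances transcript expression. No viral structural or enzymatic genes are present, so packaging functions must be provided from separate plasmids. Small fragments of lac, SV40 and nef sequence in the annotation appear to be backbone remnants.

The payload is a single roughly 4 kb open reading frame, cloned between NotI and ClaI sites, encoding mouse Oct4 (Pou5f1), Klf4 and cMyc in that order. The three coding sequences are joined by T2A and E2A peptides, which cause ribosomal skipping so that one transcript yields three separate proteins. Transcription is driven by a tetracycline response element with seven tetO copies fused to a minimal CMV promoter. The promoter therefore depends on a tetracycline-controlled transactivator, which this plasmid does not encode and which must be supplied separately. No mammalian selection marker or fluorescent reporter is annotated.

The vector lacks Sox2 from the classical four-factor set and is intended for inducible reprogramming of somatic cells to induced pluripotent stem cells, in work comparing different factor combinations. The depositor and repository-sequenced records give essentially identical feature maps.
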