Features (pLannotate 1.2.2; 29 found; start..end, strand, type, name):
    377..634     +  LTR            5' LTR (truncated): truncated 5' long terminal repeat (LTR) from HIV-1
    681..806     +  misc_feature   HIV-1 Ψ: packaging signal of human immunodeficiency virus type 1
    790..1128    +  CDS            HIV-1 gag (fragment): gag protein from human immunodeficiency virus 1; gag
   1303..1536    +  misc_feature   RRE: The Rev response element (RRE) of HIV-1 allows for Rev-dependent mRNA export from the nucleus to the cytoplasm.
   1913..2013    +  CDS            Rev (fragment): human immunodeficiency virus 1 (HIV-1) Rev protein; rev; enhances nuclear export of unspliced and incompletely spliced viral mRNAs
   2058..2175    +  misc_feature   cPPT/CTS: central polypurine tract and central termination sequence of HIV-1
   2217..2237    -  promoter       SV40 promoter (fragment): SV40 enhancer and early promoter
   2251..2521    +  protein_bind   tetracycline response element: contains seven copies of the tetracycline operator tetO tetracycline repressor TetR
   2532..2549    +  misc_feature   MCS (fragment): pUC18/19 multiple cloning site
   2554..2592    +  promoter       minimal CMV promoter: human cytomegalovirus (CMV) immediate early promoter
   2685..3740    +  CDS            Pou5f1: PO5F1_MOUSE - Also known as Oct-3, Oct-4, Otf-3, Otf3. Experimental evidence at protein level: Swiss-Prot protein existence level 1. Transcription factor that binds to the octamer motif (5'- ATTTGCAT-3') (PubMed:1972777, PubMed:1690859, PubMed:1967980, PubMed:17525163, PubMed:23376973). Forms a trimeric complex with SOX2 or SOX15 on DNA and controls the expression of a number of genes involved in embryonic development such as YES1, FGF4, UTF1 and ZFP206 (PubMed:15863505, PubMed:17097055, PubMed:17496161, PubMed:19740739). Critical for early embryogenesis and for embryonic stem cell pluripotenc
   3756..3808    +  CDS            T2A (fragment): 2A peptide from Thosea asigna virus capsid protein Eukaryotic ribosomes fail to insert a peptide bond between the Gly and Pro residues, yielding separate polypeptides.
   3816..5264    +  CDS            Klf4: KLF4_MOUSE - Also known as Ezf, Gklf, Zie. Experimental evidence at protein level: Swiss-Prot protein existence level 1. Transcription factor; can act both as activator and as repressor. Binds the 5'-CACCC-3' core sequence. Binds to the promoter region of its own gene and can activate its own transcription. Regulates the expression of key transcription factors during embryonic development. Plays an important role in maintaining embryonic stem cells, and in preventing their differentiation. Required for establishing the barrier function of the skin and for postnatal maturation and maintenance o
   5280..5339    +  CDS            E2A: 2A peptide from equine rhinitis A virus polyprotein Eukaryotic ribosomes fail to insert a peptide bond between the Gly and Pro residues, yielding separate polypeptides.
   5394..6710    +  CDS            Myc: MYC_MOUSE - Experimental evidence at protein level: Swiss-Prot protein existence level 1. Transcription factor that binds DNA in a non-specific manner, yet also specifically recognizes the core sequence 5'-CAC[GA]TG-3'. Activates the transcription of growth-related genes. Binds to the VEGFA promoter, promoting VEGFA production and subsequent sprouting angiogenesis. Regulator of somatic reprogramming, controls self-renewal of embryonic stem cells. Functions with TAF6L to activate target gene expression through RNA polymerase II pause release (PubMed:31005419). From Mus musculus (Mouse).
   6727..7315    +  misc_feature   WPRE: woodchuck hepatitis virus posttranscriptional regulatory element
   7310..7420    +  CDS            nef (fragment): NEF_SIVS4 - Experimental evidence at protein level: Swiss-Prot protein existence level 1. Interferes with TCR signaling from the cell membrane. Interacts with CD247/TCRZ (TCR zeta chain) and exert potent down- regulation of cell surface TCR/CD3 complexes. From Simian immunodeficiency virus (isolate F236/smH4) (SIV-sm) (Simian immunodeficiency virus sooty mangabey monkey).
   7463..7643    +  LTR            5' LTR (truncated): truncated 5' long terminal repeat (LTR) from HIV-1
   7776..7880    +  promoter       AmpR promoter: bla
   7881..8741    +  CDS            AmpR: β-lactamase; bla; confers resistance to ampicillin, carbenicillin, and related antibiotics
   8912..9500    +  rep_origin     ori: high-copy-number ColE1/pMB1/pBR322/pUC origin of replication
   9683..9737    +  CDS            lacI (fragment): lac repressor; lacI; The lac repressor binds to the lac operator to inhibit transcription in E. coli. This inhibition can be relieved by adding lactose or isopropyl-β-D-thiogalactopyranoside (IPTG).
   9743..9836    +  rep_origin     SV40 ori (fragment): SV40 origin of replication
   9861..9898    +  CDS            lacI (fragment): lac repressor; lacI; The lac repressor binds to the lac operator to inhibit transcription in E. coli. This inhibition can be relieved by adding lactose or isopropyl-β-D-thiogalactopyranoside (IPTG).
   9911..9932    +  protein_bind   CAP binding site: CAP binding activates transcription in the presence of cAMP. E. coli catabolite activator protein
   9947..9977    +  promoter       lac promoter: promoter for the E. coli lac operon
   9985..10001   +  protein_bind   lac operator: The lac repressor binds to the lac operator to inhibit transcription in E. coli. This inhibition can be relieved by adding lactose or isopropyl-β-D-thiogalactopyranoside (IPTG). lac repressor encoded by lacI
  10035..10118   +  polyA_signal   SV40 poly(A) signal (fragment): SV40 polyadenylation signal
  10285..329     +  CDS            nef (fragment) (across the origin): NEF_HV1BR - Experimental evidence at protein level: Swiss-Prot protein existence level 1. Extracellular Nef protein targets CD4(+) T-lymphocytes for apoptosis by interacting with CXCR4 surface receptors (PubMed:14990729). From Human immunodeficiency virus type 1 group M subtype B (isolate BRU/LAI) (HIV-1).
>Addgene plasmid #136554 | pHAGE2-TetOminiCMV-OKM | depositor full sequence | sequence record 263463 | pHAGE2-TetOminiCMV-OKM sequence 10285 bps
TGGAAGGGCTAATTCACTCCCAAAGAAGACAAGATATCCTTGATCTGTGGATCTACCACACACAAGGCTA
CTTCCCTGATTAGCAGAACTACACACCAGGGCCAGGGGTCAGATATCCACTGACCTTTGGATGGTGCTAC
AAGCTAGTACCAGTTGAGCCAGATAAGGTAGAAGAGGCCAATAAAGGAGAGAACACCAGCTTGTTACACC
CTGTGAGCCTGCATGGGATGGATGACCCGGAGAGAGAAGTGTTAGAGTGGAGGTTTGACAGCCGCCTAGC
ATTTCATCACGTGGCCCGAGAGCTGCATCCGGAGTACTTCAAGAACTGCTGATATCGAGCTTGCTACAAG
GGACTTTCCGCTGGGGACTTTCCAGGGAGGCGTGGCCTGGGCGGGACTGGGGAGTGGCGAGCCCTCAGAT
CCTGCATATAAGCAGCTGCTTTTTGCCTGTACTGGGTCTCTCTGGTTAGACCAGATCTGAGCCTGGGAGC
TCTCTGGCTAACTAGGGAACCCACTGCTTAAGCCTCAATAAAGCTTGCCTTGAGTGCTTCAAGTAGTGTG
TGCCCGTCTGTTGTGTGACTCTGGTAACTAGAGATCCCTCAGACCCTTTTAGTCAGTGTGGAAAATCTCT
AGCAGTGGCGCCCGAACAGGGACTTGAAAGCGAAAGGGAAACCAGAGGAGCTCTCTCGACGCAGGACTCG
GCTTGCTGAAGCGCGCACGGCAAGAGGCGAGGGGCGGCGACTGGTGAGTACGCCAAAAATTTTGACTAGC
GGAGGCTAGAAGGAGAGAGATGGGTGCGAGAGCGTCAGTATTAAGCGGGGGAGAATTAGATCGCGATGGG
AAAAAATTCGGTTAAGGCCAGGGGGAAAGAAAAAATATAAATTAAAACATATAGTATGGGCAAGCAGGGA
GCTAGAACGATTCGCAGTTAATCCTGGCCTGTTAGAAACATCAGAAGGCTGTAGACAAATACTGGGACAG
CTACAACCATCCCTTCAGACAGGATCAGAAGAACTTAGATCATTATATAATACAGTAGCAACCCTCTATT
GTGTGCATCAAAGGATAGAGATAAAAGACACCAAGGAAGCTTTAGACAAGATAGAGGAAGAGCAAAACAA
AAGTAAGACCACCGCACAGCAAGCGGCCGGCCGCTGATCTTCAGACCTGGAGGAGGAGATATGAGGGACA
ATTGGAGAAGTGAATTATATAAATATAAAGTAGTAAAAATTGAACCATTAGGAGTAGCACCCACCAAGGC
AAAGAGAAGAGTGGTGCAGAGAGAAAAAAGAGCAGTGGGAATAGGAGCTTTGTTCCTTGGGTTCTTGGGA
GCAGCAGGAAGCACTATGGGCGCAGCGTCAATGACGCTGACGGTACAGGCCAGACAATTATTGTCTGGTA
TAGTGCAGCAGCAGAACAATTTGCTGAGGGCTATTGAGGCGCAACAGCATCTGTTGCAACTCACAGTCTG
GGGCATCAAGCAGCTCCAGGCAAGAATCCTGGCTGTGGAAAGATACCTAAAGGATCAACAGCTCCTGGGG
ATTTGGGGTTGCTCTGGAAAACTCATTTGCACCACTGCTGTGCCTTGGAATGCTAGTTGGAGTAATAAAT
CTCTGGAACAGATTTGGAATCACACGACCTGGATGGAGTGGGACAGAGAAATTAACAATTACACAAGCTT
AATACACTCCTTAATTGAAGAATCGCAAAACCAGCAAGAAAAGAATGAACAAGAATTATTGGAATTAGAT
AAATGGGCAAGTTTGTGGAATTGGTTTAACATAACAAATTGGCTGTGGTATATAAAATTATTCATAATGA
TAGTAGGAGGCTTGGTAGGTTTAAGAATAGTTTTTGCTGTACTTTCTATAGTGAATAGAGTTAGGCAGGG
ATATTCACCATTATCGTTTCAGACCCACCTCCCAACCCCGAGGGGACCCGACAGGCCCGAAGGAATAGAA
GAAGAAGGTGGAGAGAGAGACAGAGACAGATCCATTCGATTAGTGAACGGATCTCGACGGTATCGCCGAA
TTCACAAATGGCAGTATTCATCCACAATTTTAAAAGAAAAGGGGGGATTGGGGGGTACAGTGCAGGGGAA
AGAATAGTAGACATAATAGCAACAGACATACAAACTAAAGAATTACAAAAACAAATTACAAAAATTCAAA
ATTTTCGGGTTTATTACAGGGACAGCAGAGATCCAGTTTGGACTAGTCCACACCCTAACTGACACACTCG
AGTTTACCACTCCCTATCAGTGATAGAGAAAAGTGAAAGTCGAGTTTACCACTCCCTATCAGTGATAGAG
AAAAGTGAAAGTCGAGTTTACCACTCCCTATCAGTGATAGAGAAAAGTGAAAGTCGAGTTTACCACTCCC
TATCAGTGATAGAGAAAAGTGAAAGTCGAGTTTACCACTCCCTATCAGTGATAGAGAAAAGTGAAAGTCG
AGTTTACCACTCCCTATCAGTGATAGAGAAAAGTGAAAGTCGAGTTTACCACTCCCTATCAGTGATAGAG
AAAAGTGAAAGTCGAGCTCGGTACCCGGGTCGAGGTAGGCGTGTACGGTGGGAGGCCTATATAAGCAGAG
CTCGTTTAGTGAACCGTCAGATCGCCTGGAGACGCCATCCACGCTGTTTTGACCTCCATAGAAGACACCG
GGACCGATCCAGCCTGCGGCCGCCATGGCTGGACACCTGGCTTCAGACTTCGCCTTCTCACCCCCACCAG
GTGGGGGTGATGGGTCAGCAGGGCTGGAGCCGGGCTGGGTGGATCCTCGAACCTGGCTAAGCTTCCAAGG
GCCTCCAGGTGGGCCTGGAATCGGACCAGGCTCAGAGGTATTGGGGATCTCCCCATGTCCGCCCGCATAC
GAGTTCTGCGGAGGGATGGCATACTGTGGACCTCAGGTTGGACTGGGCCTAGTCCCCCAAGTTGGCGTGG
AGACTTTGCAGCCTGAGGGCCAGGCAGGAGCACGAGTGGAAAGCAACTCAGAGGGAACCTCCTCTGAGCC
CTGTGCCGACCGCCCCAATGCCGTGAAGTTGGAGAAGGTGGAACCAACTCCCGAGGAGTCCCAGGACATG
AAAGCCCTGCAGAAGGAGCTAGAACAGTTTGCCAAGCTGCTGAAGCAGAAGAGGATCACCTTGGGGTACA
CCCAGGCCGACGTGGGGCTCACCCTGGGCGTTCTCTTTGGAAAGGTGTTCAGCCAGACCACCATCTGTCG
CTTCGAGGCCTTGCAGCTCAGCCTTAAGAACATGTGTAAGCTGCGGCCCCTGCTGGAGAAGTGGGTGGAG
GAAGCCGACAACAATGAGAACCTTCAGGAGATATGCAAATCGGAGACCCTGGTGCAGGCCCGGAAGAGAA
AGCGAACTAGCATTGAGAACCGTGTGAGGTGGAGTCTGGAGACCATGTTTCTGAAGTGCCCGAAGCCCTC
CCTACAGCAGATCACTCACATCGCCAATCAGCTTGGGCTAGAGAAGGATGTGGTTCGAGTATGGTTCTGT
AACCGGCGCCAGAAGGGCAAAAGATCAAGTATTGAGTATTCCCAACGAGAAGAGTATGAGGCTACAGGGA
CACCTTTCCCAGGGGGGGCTGTATCCTTTCCTCTGCCCCCAGGTCCCCACTTTGGCACCCCAGGCTATGG
AAGCCCCCACTTCACCACACTCTACTCAGTCCCTTTTCCTGAGGGCGAGGCCTTTCCCTCTGTTCCCGTC
ACTGCTCTGGGCTCTCCCATGCATTCAAACGCTAGCGGCTCCGGCGAGGGCAGGGGAAGTCTTCTAACAT
GCGGGGACGTGGAGGAAAATCCCGGCCCACTCGAGATGAGGCAGCCACCTGGCGAGTCTGACATGGCTGT
CAGCGACGCTCTGCTCCCGTCCTTCTCCACGTTCGCGTCCGGCCCGGCGGGAAGGGAGAAGACACTGCGT
CCAGCAGGTGCCCCGACTAACCGTTGGCGTGAGGAACTCTCTCACATGAAGCGACTTCCCCCACTTCCCG
GCCGCCCCTACGACCTGGCGGCGACGGTGGCCACAGACCTGGAGAGTGGCGGAGCTGGTGCAGCTTGCAG
CAGTAACAACCCGGCCCTCCTAGCCCGGAGGGAGACCGAGGAGTTCAACGACCTCCTGGACCTAGACTTT
ATCCTTTCCAACTCGCTAACCCACCAGGAATCGGTGGCCGCCACCGTGACCACCTCGGCGTCAGCTTCAT
CCTCGTCTTCCCCAGCGAGCAGCGGCCCTGCCAGCGCGCCCTCCACCTGCAGCTTCAGCTATCCGATCCG
GGCCGGGGGTGACCCGGGCGTGGCTGCCAGCAACACAGGTGGAGGGCTCCTCTACAGCCGAGAATCTGCG
CCACCTCCCACGGCCCCCTTCAACCTGGCGGACATCAATGACGTGAGCCCCTCGGGCGGCTTCGTGGCTG
AGCTCCTGCGGCCGGAGTTGGACCCAGTATACATTCCGCCACAGCAGCCTCAGCCGCCAGGTGGCGGGCT
GATGGGCAAGTTTGTGCTGAAGGCGTCTCTGACCACCCCTGGCAGCGAGTACAGCAGCCCTTCGGTCATC
AGTGTTAGCAAAGGAAGCCCAGACGGCAGCCACCCCGTGGTAGTGGCGCCCTACAGCGGTGGCCCGCCGC
GCATGTGCCCCAAGATTAAGCAAGAGGCGGTCCCGTCCTGCACGGTCAGCCGGTCCCTAGAGGCCCATTT
GAGCGCTGGACCCCAGCTCAGCAACGGCCACCGGCCCAACACACACGACTTCCCCCTGGGGCGGCAGCTC
CCCACCAGGACTACCCCTACACTGAGTCCCGAGGAACTGCTGAACAGCAGGGACTGTCACCCTGGCCTGC
CTCTTCCCCCAGGATTCCATCCCCATCCGGGGCCCAACTACCCTCCTTTCCTGCCAGACCAGATGCAGTC
ACAAGTCCCCTCTCTCCATTATCAAGAGCTCATGCCACCGGGTTCCTGCCTGCCAGAGGAGCCCAAGCCA
AAGAGGGGAAGAAGGTCGTGGCCCCGGAAAAGAACAGCCACCCACACTTGTGACTATGCAGGCTGTGGCA
AAACCTATACCAAGAGTTCTCATCTCAAGGCACACCTGCGAACTCACACAGGCGAGAAACCTTACCACTG
TGACTGGGACGGCTGTGGGTGGAAATTCGCCCGCTCCGATGAACTGACCAGGCACTACCGCAAACACACA
GGGCACCGGCCCTTTCAGTGCCAGAAGTGCGACAGGGCCTTTTCCAGGTCGGACCACCTTGCCTTACACA
TGAAGAGGCACTTTCTCGAGGGCTCGGGCCAGTGTACTAATTATGCTCTCTTGAAATTGGCTGGAGATGT
TGAGAGCAACCCAGGTCCCGGCGCGCCACTGGATTTCCTTTGGGCGTTGGAAACCCCGCAGACAGCCACG
ACGATGCCCCTCAACGTGAACTTCACCAACAGGAACTATGACCTCGACTACGACTCCGTACAGCCCTATT
TCATCTGCGACGAGGAAGAGAATTTCTATCACCAGCAACAGCAGAGCGAGCTGCAGCCGCCCGCGCCCAG
TGAGGATATCTGGAAGAAATTCGAGCTGCTTCCCACCCCGCCCCTGTCCCCGAGCCGCCGCTCCGGGCTC
TGCTCTCCATCCTATGTTGCGGTCGCTACGTCCTTCTCCCCAAGGGAAGACGATGACGGCGGCGGTGGCA
ACTTCTCCACCGCCGATCAGCTGGAGATGATGACCGAGTTACTTGGAGGAGACATGGTGAACCAGAGCTT
CATCTGCGATCCTGACGACGAGACCTTCATCAAGAACATCATCATCCAGGACTGTATGTGGAGCGGTTTC
TCAGCCGCTGCCAAGCTGGTCTCGGAGAAGCTGGCCTCCTACCAGGCTGCGCGCAAAGACAGCACCAGCC
TGAGCCCCGCCCGCGGGCACAGCGTCTGCTCCACCTCCAGCCTGTACCTGCAGGACCTCACCGCCGCCGC
GTCCGAGTGCATTGACCCCTCAGTGGTCTTTCCCTACCCGCTCAACGACAGCAGCTCGCCCAAATCCTGT
ACCTCGTCCGATTCCACGGCCTTCTCTCCTTCCTCGGACTCGCTGCTGTCCTCCGAGTCCTCCCCACGGG
CCAGCCCTGAGCCCCTAGTGCTGCATGAGGAGACACCGCCCACCACCAGCAGCGACTCTGAAGAAGAGCA
AGAAGATGAGGAAGAAATTGATGTGGTGTCTGTGGAGAAGAGGCAAACCCCTGCCAAGAGGTCGGAGTCG
GGCTCATCTCCATCCCGAGGCCACAGCAAACCTCCGCACAGCCCACTGGTCCTCAAGAGGTGCCACGTCT
CCACTCACCAGCACAACTACGCCGCACCCCCCTCCACAAGGAAGGACTATCCAGCTGCCAAGAGGGCCAA
GTTGGACAGTGGCAGGGTCCTGAAGCAGATCAGCAACAACCGCAAGTGCTCCAGCCCCAGGTCCTCAGAC
ACGGAGGAAAACGACAAGAGGCGGACACACAACGTCTTGGAACGTCAGAGGAGGAACGAGCTGAAGCGCA
GCTTTTTTGCCCTGCGTGACCAGATCCCTGAATTGGAAAACAACGAAAAGGCCCCCAAGGTAGTGATCCT
CAAAAAAGCCACCGCCTACATCCTGTCCATTCAAGCAGACGAGCACAAGCTCACCTCTGAAAAGGACTTA
TTGAGGAAACGACGAGAACAGTTGAAACACAAACTCGAACAGCTTCGAAACTCTGGTGCATAAATCGATA
GATCCTAATCAACCTCTGGATTACAAAATTTGTGAAAGATTGACTGGTATTCTTAACTATGTTGCTCCTT
TTACGCTATGTGGATACGCTGCTTTAATGCCTTTGTATCATGCTATTGCTTCCCGTATGGCTTTCATTTT
CTCCTCCTTGTATAAATCCTGGTTGCTGTCTCTTTATGAGGAGTTGTGGCCCGTTGTCAGGCAACGTGGC
GTGGTGTGCACTGTGTTTGCTGACGCAACCCCCACTGGTTGGGGCATTGCCACCACCTGTCAGCTCCTTT
CCGGGACTTTCGCTTTCCCCCTCCCTATTGCCACGGCGGAACTCATCGCCGCCTGCCTTGCCCGCTGCTG
GACAGGGGCTCGGCTGTTGGGCACTGACAATTCCGTGGTGTTGTCGGGGAAATCATCGTCCTTTCCTTGG
CTGCTCGCCTGTGTTGCCACCTGGATTCTGCGCGGGACGTCCTTCTGCTACGTCCCTTCGGCCCTCAATC
CAGCGGACCTTCCTTCCCGCGGCCTGCTGCCGGCTCTGCGGCCTCTTCCGCGTCTTCGCCTTCGCCCTCA
GACGAGTCGGATCTCCCTTTGGGCCGCCTCCCCGCCTGGTACCTTTAAGACCAATGACTTACAAGGCAGC
TGTAGATCTTAGCCACTTTTTAAAAGAAAAGGGGGGACTGGAAGGGCTAATTCACTCCCAACGAAGACAA
GATCACCTGCAGGACAGGCGCGCCCTGCTTTTTGCTTGTACTGGGTCTCTCTGGTTAGACCAGATCTGAG
CCTGGGAGCTCTCTGGCTAACTAGGGAACCCACTGCTTAAGCCTCAATAAAGCTTGCCTTGAGTGCTTCA
AGTAGTGTGTGCCCGTCTGTTGTGTGACTCTGGTAACTAGAGATCCCTCAGACCCTTTTAGTCAGTGTGG
AAAATCTCTAGCACCCGGGCGATTAAGGAAAGGGCTAGATCATTCTTGAAGACGAAAGGGCCTCGTGATA
CGCCTATTTTTATAGGTTAATGTCATGATAATAATGGTTTCTTAGACGTCAGGTGGCACTTTTCGGGGAA
ATGTGCGCGGAACCCCTATTTGTTTATTTTTCTAAATACATTCAAATATGTATCCGCTCATGAGACAATA
ACCCTGATAAATGCTTCAATAATATTGAAAAAGGAAGAGTATGAGTATTCAACATTTCCGTGTCGCCCTT
ATTCCCTTTTTTGCGGCATTTTGCCTTCCTGTTTTTGCTCACCCAGAAACGCTGGTGAAAGTAAAAGATG
CTGAAGATCAGTTGGGTGCACGAGTGGGTTACATCGAACTGGATCTCAACAGCGGTAAGATCCTTGAGAG
TTTTCGCCCCGAAGAACGTTTTCCAATGATGAGCACTTTTAAAGTTCTGCTATGTGGCGCGGTATTATCC
CGTGTTGACGCCGGGCAAGAGCAACTCGGTCGCCGCATACACTATTCTCAGAATGACTTGGTTGAGTACT
CACCAGTCACAGAAAAGCATCTTACGGATGGCATGACAGTAAGAGAATTATGCAGTGCTGCCATAACCAT
GAGTGATAACACTGCGGCCAACTTACTTCTGACAACGATCGGAGGACCGAAGGAGCTAACCGCTTTTTTG
CACAACATGGGGGATCATGTAACTCGCCTTGATCGTTGGGAACCGGAGCTGAATGAAGCCATACCAAACG
ACGAGCGTGACACCACGATGCCTGTAGCAATGGCAACAACGTTGCGCAAACTATTAACTGGCGAACTACT
TACTCTAGCTTCCCGGCAACAATTAATAGACTGGATGGAGGCGGATAAAGTTGCAGGACCACTTCTGCGC
TCGGCCCTTCCGGCTGGCTGGTTTATTGCTGATAAATCTGGAGCCGGTGAGCGTGGGTCTCGCGGTATCA
TTGCAGCACTGGGGCCAGATGGTAAGCCCTCCCGTATCGTAGTTATCTACACGACGGGGAGTCAGGCAAC
TATGGATGAACGAAATAGACAGATCGCTGAGATAGGTGCCTCACTGATTAAGCATTGGTAACTGTCAGAC
CAAGTTTACTCATATATACTTTAGATTGATTTAAAACTTCATTTTTAATTTAAAAGGATCTAGGTGAAGA
TCCTTTTTGATAATCTCATGACCAAAATCCCTTAACGTGAGTTTTCGTTCCACTGAGCGTCAGACCCCGT
AGAAAAGATCAAAGGATCTTCTTGAGATCCTTTTTTTCTGCGCGTAATCTGCTGCTTGCAAACAAAAAAA
CCACCGCTACCAGCGGTGGTTTGTTTGCCGGATCAAGAGCTACCAACTCTTTTTCCGAAGGTAACTGGCT
TCAGCAGAGCGCAGATACCAAATACTGTTCTTCTAGTGTAGCCGTAGTTAGGCCACCACTTCAAGAACTC
TGTAGCACCGCCTACATACCTCGCTCTGCTAATCCTGTTACCAGTGGCTGCTGCCAGTGGCGATAAGTCG
TGTCTTACCGGGTTGGACTCAAGACGATAGTTACCGGATAAGGCGCAGCGGTCGGGCTGAACGGGGGGTT
CGTGCACACAGCCCAGCTTGGAGCGAACGACCTACACCGAACTGAGATACCTACAGCGTGAGCTATGAGA
AAGCGCCACGCTTCCCGAAGGGAGAAAGGCGGACAGGTATCCGGTAAGCGGCAGGGTCGGAACAGGAGAG
CGCACGAGGGAGCTTCCAGGGGGAAACGCCTGGTATCTTTATAGTCCTGTCGGGTTTCGCCACCTCTGAC
TTGAGCGTCGATTTTTGTGATGCTCGTCAGGGGGGCGGAGCCTATGGAAAAACGCCAGCAACGCGGCCTT
TTTACGGTTCCTGGCCTTTTGCTGGCCTTTTGCTCACATGTTCTTTCCTGCGTTATCCCCTGATTCTGTG
GATAACCGTATTACCGCCTTTGAGTGAGCTGATACCGCTCGCCGCAGCCGAACGACCGAGCGCAGCGAGT
CAGTGAGCGAGGAAGCGGAAGAGCGCCCAATACGCAAACCGCCTCTCCCCGCGCGTTGGCCGATTCATTA
ATGCAGCAAGCTCATGGCTGACTAATTTTTTTTATTTATGCAGAGGCCGAGGCCGCCTCGGCCTCTGAGC
TATTCCAGAAGTAGTGAGGAGGCTTTTTTGGAGGCCTAGGCTTTTGCAAAAAGCTCCCCGTGGCACGACA
GGTTTCCCGACTGGAAAGCGGGCAGTGAGCGCAACGCAATTAATGTGAGTTAGCTCACTCATTAGGCACC
CCAGGCTTTACACTTTATGCTTCCGGCTCGTATGTTGTGTGGAATTGTGAGCGGATAACAATTTCACACA
GGAAACAGCTATGACATGATTACGAATTTCACAAATAAAGCATTTTTTTCACTGCATTCTAGTTGTGGTT
TGTCCAAACTCATCAATGTATCTTATCATGTCTGGATCAACTGGATAACTCAAGCTAACCAAAATCATCC
CAAACTTCCCACCCCATACCCTATTACCACTGCCAATTACCTGTGGTTTCATTTACTCTAAACCTGTGAT
TCCTCTGAATTATTTTCATTTTAAAGAAATTGTATTTGTTAAATATGTACTACAAACTTAGTAGT
