Features (pLannotate 1.2.2; 29 found; start..end, strand, type, name):
    377..634     +  LTR            5' LTR (truncated): truncated 5' long terminal repeat (LTR) from HIV-1
    681..806     +  misc_feature   HIV-1 Ψ: packaging signal of human immunodeficiency virus type 1
    790..1128    +  CDS            HIV-1 gag (fragment): gag protein from human immunodeficiency virus 1; gag
   1303..1536    +  misc_feature   RRE: The Rev response element (RRE) of HIV-1 allows for Rev-dependent mRNA export from the nucleus to the cytoplasm.
   1913..2013    +  CDS            Rev (fragment): human immunodeficiency virus 1 (HIV-1) Rev protein; rev; enhances nuclear export of unspliced and incompletely spliced viral mRNAs
   2058..2175    +  misc_feature   cPPT/CTS: central polypurine tract and central termination sequence of HIV-1
   2217..2237    -  promoter       SV40 promoter (fragment): SV40 enhancer and early promoter
   2251..2521    +  protein_bind   tetracycline response element: contains seven copies of the tetracycline operator tetO tetracycline repressor TetR
   2532..2549    +  misc_feature   MCS (fragment): pUC18/19 multiple cloning site
   2549..2616    +  promoter       tight TRE promoter (fragment): Tet-responsive promoter PTight, consisting of seven tet operator sequences followed by the minimal CMV promoter
   2685..3740    +  CDS            Pou5f1: PO5F1_MOUSE - Also known as Oct-3, Oct-4, Otf-3, Otf3. Experimental evidence at protein level: Swiss-Prot protein existence level 1. Transcription factor that binds to the octamer motif (5'- ATTTGCAT-3') (PubMed:1972777, PubMed:1690859, PubMed:1967980, PubMed:17525163, PubMed:23376973). Forms a trimeric complex with SOX2 or SOX15 on DNA and controls the expression of a number of genes involved in embryonic development such as YES1, FGF4, UTF1 and ZFP206 (PubMed:15863505, PubMed:17097055, PubMed:17496161, PubMed:19740739). Critical for early embryogenesis and for embryonic stem cell pluripotenc
   3756..3808    +  CDS            T2A (fragment): 2A peptide from Thosea asigna virus capsid protein Eukaryotic ribosomes fail to insert a peptide bond between the Gly and Pro residues, yielding separate polypeptides.
   3816..5264    +  CDS            Klf4: KLF4_MOUSE - Also known as Ezf, Gklf, Zie. Experimental evidence at protein level: Swiss-Prot protein existence level 1. Transcription factor; can act both as activator and as repressor. Binds the 5'-CACCC-3' core sequence. Binds to the promoter region of its own gene and can activate its own transcription. Regulates the expression of key transcription factors during embryonic development. Plays an important role in maintaining embryonic stem cells, and in preventing their differentiation. Required for establishing the barrier function of the skin and for postnatal maturation and maintenance o
   5280..5339    +  CDS            E2A: 2A peptide from equine rhinitis A virus polyprotein Eukaryotic ribosomes fail to insert a peptide bond between the Gly and Pro residues, yielding separate polypeptides.
   5394..6710    +  CDS            Myc: MYC_MOUSE - Experimental evidence at protein level: Swiss-Prot protein existence level 1. Transcription factor that binds DNA in a non-specific manner, yet also specifically recognizes the core sequence 5'-CAC[GA]TG-3'. Activates the transcription of growth-related genes. Binds to the VEGFA promoter, promoting VEGFA production and subsequent sprouting angiogenesis. Regulator of somatic reprogramming, controls self-renewal of embryonic stem cells. Functions with TAF6L to activate target gene expression through RNA polymerase II pause release (PubMed:31005419). From Mus musculus (Mouse).
   6727..7315    +  misc_feature   WPRE: woodchuck hepatitis virus posttranscriptional regulatory element
   7310..7420    +  CDS            nef (fragment): NEF_SIVS4 - Experimental evidence at protein level: Swiss-Prot protein existence level 1. Interferes with TCR signaling from the cell membrane. Interacts with CD247/TCRZ (TCR zeta chain) and exert potent down- regulation of cell surface TCR/CD3 complexes. From Simian immunodeficiency virus (isolate F236/smH4) (SIV-sm) (Simian immunodeficiency virus sooty mangabey monkey).
   7463..7643    +  LTR            5' LTR (truncated): truncated 5' long terminal repeat (LTR) from HIV-1
   7776..7880    +  promoter       AmpR promoter: bla
   7881..8741    +  CDS            AmpR: β-lactamase; bla; confers resistance to ampicillin, carbenicillin, and related antibiotics
   8912..9500    +  rep_origin     ori: high-copy-number ColE1/pMB1/pBR322/pUC origin of replication
   9683..9737    +  CDS            lacI (fragment): lac repressor; lacI; The lac repressor binds to the lac operator to inhibit transcription in E. coli. This inhibition can be relieved by adding lactose or isopropyl-β-D-thiogalactopyranoside (IPTG).
   9743..9836    +  rep_origin     SV40 ori (fragment): SV40 origin of replication
   9861..9898    +  CDS            lacI (fragment): lac repressor; lacI; The lac repressor binds to the lac operator to inhibit transcription in E. coli. This inhibition can be relieved by adding lactose or isopropyl-β-D-thiogalactopyranoside (IPTG).
   9911..9932    +  protein_bind   CAP binding site: CAP binding activates transcription in the presence of cAMP. E. coli catabolite activator protein
   9947..9977    +  promoter       lac promoter: promoter for the E. coli lac operon
   9985..10001   +  protein_bind   lac operator: The lac repressor binds to the lac operator to inhibit transcription in E. coli. This inhibition can be relieved by adding lactose or isopropyl-β-D-thiogalactopyranoside (IPTG). lac repressor encoded by lacI
  10035..10118   +  polyA_signal   SV40 poly(A) signal (fragment): SV40 polyadenylation signal
  10285..329     +  CDS            nef (fragment) (across the origin): NEF_HV1BR - Experimental evidence at protein level: Swiss-Prot protein existence level 1. Extracellular Nef protein targets CD4(+) T-lymphocytes for apoptosis by interacting with CXCR4 surface receptors (PubMed:14990729). From Human immunodeficiency virus type 1 group M subtype B (isolate BRU/LAI) (HIV-1).
>Addgene plasmid #136554 | pHAGE2-TetOminiCMV-OKM | addgene full sequence | sequence record 275818 | Addgene NGS Result
TGGAAGGGCTAATTCACTCCCAAAGAAGACAAGATATCCTTGATCTGTGGATCTACCACACACAAGGCTA
CTTCCCTGATTAGCAGAACTACACACCAGGGCCAGGGGTCAGATATCCACTGACCTTTGGATGGTGCTAC
AAGCTAGTACCAGTTGAGCCAGATAAGGTAGAAGAGGCCAATAAAGGAGAGAACACCAGCTTGTTACACC
CTGTGAGCCTGCATGGGATGGATGACCCGGAGAGAGAAGTGTTAGAGTGGAGGTTTGACAGCCGCCTAGC
ATTTCATCACGTGGCCCGAGAGCTGCATCCGGAGTACTTCAAGAACTGCTGATATCGAGCTTGCTACAAG
GGACTTTCCGCTGGGGACTTTCCAGGGAGGCGTGGCCTGGGCGGGACTGGGGAGTGGCGAGCCCTCAGAT
CCTGCATATAAGCAGCTGCTTTTTGCCTGTACTGGGTCTCTCTGGTTAGACCAGATCTGAGCCTGGGAGC
TCTCTGGCTAACTAGGGAACCCACTGCTTAAGCCTCAATAAAGCTTGCCTTGAGTGCTTCAAGTAGTGTG
TGCCCGTCTGTTGTGTGACTCTGGTAACTAGAGATCCCTCAGACCCTTTTAGTCAGTGTGGAAAATCTCT
AGCAGTGGCGCCCGAACAGGGACTTGAAAGCGAAAGGGAAACCAGAGGAGCTCTCTCGACGCAGGACTCG
GCTTGCTGAAGCGCGCACGGCAAGAGGCGAGGGGCGGCGACTGGTGAGTACGCCAAAAATTTTGACTAGC
GGAGGCTAGAAGGAGAGAGATGGGTGCGAGAGCGTCAGTATTAAGCGGGGGAGAATTAGATCGCGATGGG
AAAAAATTCGGTTAAGGCCAGGGGGAAAGAAAAAATATAAATTAAAACATATAGTATGGGCAAGCAGGGA
GCTAGAACGATTCGCAGTTAATCCTGGCCTGTTAGAAACATCAGAAGGCTGTAGACAAATACTGGGACAG
CTACAACCATCCCTTCAGACAGGATCAGAAGAACTTAGATCATTATATAATACAGTAGCAACCCTCTATT
GTGTGCATCAAAGGATAGAGATAAAAGACACCAAGGAAGCTTTAGACAAGATAGAGGAAGAGCAAAACAA
AAGTAAGACCACCGCACAGCAAGCGGCCGGCCGCTGATCTTCAGACCTGGAGGAGGAGATATGAGGGACA
ATTGGAGAAGTGAATTATATAAATATAAAGTAGTAAAAATTGAACCATTAGGAGTAGCACCCACCAAGGC
AAAGAGAAGAGTGGTGCAGAGAGAAAAAAGAGCAGTGGGAATAGGAGCTTTGTTCCTTGGGTTCTTGGGA
GCAGCAGGAAGCACTATGGGCGCAGCGTCAATGACGCTGACGGTACAGGCCAGACAATTATTGTCTGGTA
TAGTGCAGCAGCAGAACAATTTGCTGAGGGCTATTGAGGCGCAACAGCATCTGTTGCAACTCACAGTCTG
GGGCATCAAGCAGCTCCAGGCAAGAATCCTGGCTGTGGAAAGATACCTAAAGGATCAACAGCTCCTGGGG
ATTTGGGGTTGCTCTGGAAAACTCATTTGCACCACTGCTGTGCCTTGGAATGCTAGTTGGAGTAATAAAT
CTCTGGAACAGATTTGGAATCACACGACCTGGATGGAGTGGGACAGAGAAATTAACAATTACACAAGCTT
AATACACTCCTTAATTGAAGAATCGCAAAACCAGCAAGAAAAGAATGAACAAGAATTATTGGAATTAGAT
AAATGGGCAAGTTTGTGGAATTGGTTTAACATAACAAATTGGCTGTGGTATATAAAATTATTCATAATGA
TAGTAGGAGGCTTGGTAGGTTTAAGAATAGTTTTTGCTGTACTTTCTATAGTGAATAGAGTTAGGCAGGG
ATATTCACCATTATCGTTTCAGACCCACCTCCCAACCCCGAGGGGACCCGACAGGCCCGAAGGAATAGAA
GAAGAAGGTGGAGAGAGAGACAGAGACAGATCCATTCGATTAGTGAACGGATCTCGACGGTATCGCCGAA
TTCACAAATGGCAGTATTCATCCACAATTTTAAAAGAAAAGGGGGGATTGGGGGGTACAGTGCAGGGGAA
AGAATAGTAGACATAATAGCAACAGACATACAAACTAAAGAATTACAAAAACAAATTACAAAAATTCAAA
ATTTTCGGGTTTATTACAGGGACAGCAGAGATCCAGTTTGGACTAGTCCACACCCTAACTGACACACTCG
AGTTTACCACTCCCTATCAGTGATAGAGAAAAGTGAAAGTCGAGTTTACCACTCCCTATCAGTGATAGAG
AAAAGTGAAAGTCGAGTTTACCACTCCCTATCAGTGATAGAGAAAAGTGAAAGTCGAGTTTACCACTCCC
TATCAGTGATAGAGAAAAGTGAAAGTCGAGTTTACCACTCCCTATCAGTGATAGAGAAAAGTGAAAGTCG
AGTTTACCACTCCCTATCAGTGATAGAGAAAAGTGAAAGTCGAGTTTACCACTCCCTATCAGTGATAGAG
AAAAGTGAAAGTCGAGCTCGGTACCCGGGTCGAGGTAGGCATGTACGGTGGGAGGCCTATATAAGCAGAG
CTCGTTTAGTGAACCGTCAGATCGCCTGGAGACGCCATCCACGCTGTTTTGACCTCCATAGAAGACACCG
GGACCGATCCAGCCTGCGGCCGCCATGGCTGGACACCTGGCTTCAGACTTCGCCTTCTCACCCCCACCAG
GTGGGGGTGATGGGTCAGCAGGGCTGGAGCCGGGCTGGGTGGATCCTCGAACCTGGCTAAGCTTCCAAGG
GCCTCCAGGTGGGCCTGGAATCGGACCAGGCTCAGAGGTATTGGGGATCTCCCCATGTCCGCCCGCATAC
GAGTTCTGCGGAGGGATGGCATACTGTGGACCTCAGGTTGGACTGGGCCTAGTCCCCCAAGTTGGCGTGG
AGACTTTGCAGCCTGAGGGCCAGGCAGGAGCACGAGTGGAAAGCAACTCAGAGGGAACCTCCTCTGAGCC
CTGTGCCGACCGCCCCAATGCCGTGAAGTTGGAGAAGGTGGAACCAACTCCCGAGGAGTCCCAGGACATG
AAAGCCCTGCAGAAGGAGCTAGAACAGTTTGCCAAGCTGCTGAAGCAGAAGAGGATCACCTTGGGGTACA
CCCAGGCCGACGTGGGGCTCACCCTGGGCGTTCTCTTTGGAAAGGTGTTCAGCCAGACCACCATCTGTCG
CTTCGAGGCCTTGCAGCTCAGCCTTAAGAACATGTGTAAGCTGCGGCCCCTGCTGGAGAAGTGGGTGGAG
GAAGCCGACAACAATGAGAACCTTCAGGAGATATGCAAATCGGAGACCCTGGTGCAGGCCCGGAAGAGAA
AGCGAACTAGCATTGAGAACCGTGTGAGGTGGAGTCTGGAGACCATGTTTCTGAAGTGCCCGAAGCCCTC
CCTACAGCAGATCACTCACATCGCCAATCAGCTTGGGCTAGAGAAGGATGTGGTTCGAGTATGGTTCTGT
AACCGGCGCCAGAAGGGCAAAAGATCAAGTATTGAGTATTCCCAACGAGAAGAGTATGAGGCTACAGGGA
CACCTTTCCCAGGGGGGGCTGTATCCTTTCCTCTGCCCCCAGGTCCCCACTTTGGCACCCCAGGCTATGG
AAGCCCCCACTTCACCACACTCTACTCAGTCCCTTTTCCTGAGGGCGAGGCCTTTCCCTCTGTTCCCGTC
ACTGCTCTGGGCTCTCCCATGCATTCAAACGCTAGCGGCTCCGGCGAGGGCAGGGGAAGTCTTCTAACAT
GCGGGGACGTGGAGGAAAATCCCGGCCCACTCGAGATGAGGCAGCCACCTGGCGAGTCTGACATGGCTGT
CAGCGACGCTCTGCTCCCGTCCTTCTCCACGTTCGCGTCCGGCCCGGCGGGAAGGGAGAAGACACTGCGT
CCAGCAGGTGCCCCGACTAACCGTTGGCGTGAGGAACTCTCTCACATGAAGCGACTTCCCCCACTTCCCG
GCCGCCCCTACGACCTGGCGGCGACGGTGGCCACAGACCTGGAGAGTGGCGGAGCTGGTGCAGCTTGCAG
CAGTAACAACCCGGCCCTCCTAGCCCGGAGGGAGACCGAGGAGTTCAACGACCTCCTGGACCTAGACTTT
ATCCTTTCCAACTCGCTAACCCACCAGGAATCGGTGGCCGCCACCGTGACCACCTCGGCGTCAGCTTCAT
CCTCGTCTTCCCCAGCGAGCAGCGGCCCTGCCAGCGCGCCCTCCACCTGCAGCTTCAGCTATCCGATCCG
GGCCGGGGGTGACCCGGGCGTGGCTGCCAGCAACACAGGTGGAGGGCTCCTCTACAGCCGAGAATCTGCG
CCACCTCCCACGGCCCCCTTCAACCTGGCGGACATCAATGACGTGAGCCCCTCGGGCGGCTTCGTGGCTG
AGCTCCTGCGGCCGGAGTTGGACCCAGTATACATTCCGCCACAGCAGCCTCAGCCGCCAGGTGGCGGGCT
GATGGGCAAGTTTGTGCTGAAGGCGTCTCTGACCACCCCTGGCAGCGAGTACAGCAGCCCTTCGGTCATC
AGTGTTAGCAAAGGAAGCCCAGACGGCAGCCACCCCGTGGTAGTGGCGCCCTACAGCGGTGGCCCGCCGC
GCATGTGCCCCAAGATTAAGCAAGAGGCGGTCCCGTCCTGCACGGTCAGCCGGTCCCTAGAGGCCCATTT
GAGCGCTGGACCCCAGCTCAGCAACGGCCACCGGCCCAACACACACGACTTCCCCCTGGGGCGGCAGCTC
CCCACCAGGACTACCCCTACACTGAGTCCCGAGGAACTGCTGAACAGCAGGGACTGTCACCCTGGCCTGC
CTCTTCCCCCAGGATTCCATCCCCATCCGGGGCCCAACTACCCTCCTTTCCTGCCAGACCAGATGCAGTC
ACAAGTCCCCTCTCTCCATTATCAAGAGCTCATGCCACCGGGTTCCTGCCTGCCAGAGGAGCCCAAGCCA
AAGAGGGGAAGAAGGTCGTGGCCCCGGAAAAGAACAGCCACCCACACTTGTGACTATGCAGGCTGTGGCA
AAACCTATACCAAGAGTTCTCATCTCAAGGCACACCTGCGAACTCACACAGGCGAGAAACCTTACCACTG
TGACTGGGACGGCTGTGGGTGGAAATTCGCCCGCTCCGATGAACTGACCAGGCACTACCGCAAACACACA
GGGCACCGGCCCTTTCAGTGCCAGAAGTGCGACAGGGCCTTTTCCAGGTCGGACCACCTTGCCTTACACA
TGAAGAGGCACTTTCTCGAGGGCTCGGGCCAGTGTACTAATTATGCTCTCTTGAAATTGGCTGGAGATGT
TGAGAGCAACCCAGGTCCCGGCGCGCCACTGGATTTCCTTTGGGCGTTGGAAACCCCGCAGACAGCCACG
ACGATGCCCCTCAACGTGAACTTCACCAACAGGAACTATGACCTCGACTACGACTCCGTACAGCCCTATT
TCATCTGCGACGAGGAAGAGAATTTCTATCACCAGCAACAGCAGAGCGAGCTGCAGCCGCCCGCGCCCAG
TGAGGATATCTGGAAGAAATTCGAGCTGCTTCCCACCCCGCCCCTGTCCCCGAGCCGCCGCTCCGGGCTC
TGCTCTCCATCCTATGTTGCGGTCGCTACGTCCTTCTCCCCAAGGGAAGACGATGACGGCGGCGGTGGCA
ACTTCTCCACCGCCGATCAGCTGGAGATGATGACCGAGTTACTTGGAGGAGACATGGTGAACCAGAGCTT
CATCTGCGATCCTGACGACGAGACCTTCATCAAGAACATCATCATCCAGGACTGTATGTGGAGCGGTTTC
TCAGCCGCTGCCAAGCTGGTCTCGGAGAAGCTGGCCTCCTACCAGGCTGCGCGCAAAGACAGCACCAGCC
TGAGCCCCGCCCGCGGGCACAGCGTCTGCTCCACCTCCAGCCTGTACCTGCAGGACCTCACCGCCGCCGC
GTCCGAGTGCATTGACCCCTCAGTGGTCTTTCCCTACCCGCTCAACGACAGCAGCTCGCCCAAATCCTGT
ACCTCGTCCGATTCCACGGCCTTCTCTCCTTCCTCGGACTCGCTGCTGTCCTCCGAGTCCTCCCCACGGG
CCAGCCCTGAGCCCCTAGTGCTGCATGAGGAGACACCGCCCACCACCAGCAGCGACTCTGAAGAAGAGCA
AGAAGATGAGGAAGAAATTGATGTGGTGTCTGTGGAGAAGAGGCAAACCCCTGCCAAGAGGTCGGAGTCG
GGCTCATCTCCATCCCGAGGCCACAGCAAACCTCCGCACAGCCCACTGGTCCTCAAGAGGTGCCACGTCT
CCACTCACCAGCACAACTACGCCGCACCCCCCTCCACAAGGAAGGACTATCCAGCTGCCAAGAGGGCCAA
GTTGGACAGTGGCAGGGTCCTGAAGCAGATCAGCAACAACCGCAAGTGCTCCAGCCCCAGGTCCTCAGAC
ACGGAGGAAAACGACAAGAGGCGGACACACAACGTCTTGGAACGTCAGAGGAGGAACGAGCTGAAGCGCA
GCTTTTTTGCCCTGCGTGACCAGATCCCTGAATTGGAAAACAACGAAAAGGCCCCCAAGGTAGTGATCCT
CAAAAAAGCCACCGCCTACATCCTGTCCATTCAAGCAGACGAGCACAAGCTCACCTCTGAAAAGGACTTA
TTGAGGAAACGACGAGAACAGTTGAAACACAAACTCGAACAGCTTCGAAACTCTGGTGCATAAATCGATA
GATCCTAATCAACCTCTGGATTACAAAATTTGTGAAAGATTGACTGGTATTCTTAACTATGTTGCTCCTT
TTACGCTATGTGGATACGCTGCTTTAATGCCTTTGTATCATGCTATTGCTTCCCGTATGGCTTTCATTTT
CTCCTCCTTGTATAAATCCTGGTTGCTGTCTCTTTATGAGGAGTTGTGGCCCGTTGTCAGGCAACGTGGC
GTGGTGTGCACTGTGTTTGCTGACGCAACCCCCACTGGTTGGGGCATTGCCACCACCTGTCAGCTCCTTT
CCGGGACTTTCGCTTTCCCCCTCCCTATTGCCACGGCGGAACTCATCGCCGCCTGCCTTGCCCGCTGCTG
GACAGGGGCTCGGCTGTTGGGCACTGACAATTCCGTGGTGTTGTCGGGGAAATCATCGTCCTTTCCTTGG
CTGCTCGCCTGTGTTGCCACCTGGATTCTGCGCGGGACGTCCTTCTGCTACGTCCCTTCGGCCCTCAATC
CAGCGGACCTTCCTTCCCGCGGCCTGCTGCCGGCTCTGCGGCCTCTTCCGCGTCTTCGCCTTCGCCCTCA
GACGAGTCGGATCTCCCTTTGGGCCGCCTCCCCGCCTGGTACCTTTAAGACCAATGACTTACAAGGCAGC
TGTAGATCTTAGCCACTTTTTAAAAGAAAAGGGGGGACTGGAAGGGCTAATTCACTCCCAACGAAGACAA
GATCACCTGCAGGACAGGCGCGCCCTGCTTTTTGCTTGTACTGGGTCTCTCTGGTTAGACCAGATCTGAG
CCTGGGAGCTCTCTGGCTAACTAGGGAACCCACTGCTTAAGCCTCAATAAAGCTTGCCTTGAGTGCTTCA
AGTAGTGTGTGCCCGTCTGTTGTGTGACTCTGGTAACTAGAGATCCCTCAGACCCTTTTAGTCAGTGTGG
AAAATCTCTAGCACCCGGGCGATTAAGGAAAGGGCTAGATCATTCTTGAAGACGAAAGGGCCTCGTGATA
CGCCTATTTTTATAGGTTAATGTCATGATAATAATGGTTTCTTAGACGTCAGGTGGCACTTTTCGGGGAA
ATGTGCGCGGAACCCCTATTTGTTTATTTTTCTAAATACATTCAAATATGTATCCGCTCATGAGACAATA
ACCCTGATAAATGCTTCAATAATATTGAAAAAGGAAGAGTATGAGTATTCAACATTTCCGTGTCGCCCTT
ATTCCCTTTTTTGCGGCATTTTGCCTTCCTGTTTTTGCTCACCCAGAAACGCTGGTGAAAGTAAAAGATG
CTGAAGATCAGTTGGGTGCACGAGTGGGTTACATCGAACTGGATCTCAACAGCGGTAAGATCCTTGAGAG
TTTTCGCCCCGAAGAACGTTTTCCAATGATGAGCACTTTTAAAGTTCTGCTATGTGGCGCGGTATTATCC
CGTGTTGACGCCGGGCAAGAGCAACTCGGTCGCCGCATACACTATTCTCAGAATGACTTGGTTGAGTACT
CACCAGTCACAGAAAAGCATCTTACGGATGGCATGACAGTAAGAGAATTATGCAGTGCTGCCATAACCAT
GAGTGATAACACTGCGGCCAACTTACTTCTGACAACGATCGGAGGACCGAAGGAGCTAACCGCTTTTTTG
CACAACATGGGGGATCATGTAACTCGCCTTGATCGTTGGGAACCGGAGCTGAATGAAGCCATACCAAACG
ACGAGCGTGACACCACGATGCCTGTAGCAATGGCAACAACGTTGCGCAAACTATTAACTGGCGAACTACT
TACTCTAGCTTCCCGGCAACAATTAATAGACTGGATGGAGGCGGATAAAGTTGCAGGACCACTTCTGCGC
TCGGCCCTTCCGGCTGGCTGGTTTATTGCTGATAAATCTGGAGCCGGTGAGCGTGGGTCTCGCGGTATCA
TTGCAGCACTGGGGCCAGATGGTAAGCCCTCCCGTATCGTAGTTATCTACACGACGGGGAGTCAGGCAAC
TATGGATGAACGAAATAGACAGATCGCTGAGATAGGTGCCTCACTGATTAAGCATTGGTAACTGTCAGAC
CAAGTTTACTCATATATACTTTAGATTGATTTAAAACTTCATTTTTAATTTAAAAGGATCTAGGTGAAGA
TCCTTTTTGATAATCTCATGACCAAAATCCCTTAACGTGAGTTTTCGTTCCACTGAGCGTCAGACCCCGT
AGAAAAGATCAAAGGATCTTCTTGAGATCCTTTTTTTCTGCGCGTAATCTGCTGCTTGCAAACAAAAAAA
CCACCGCTACCAGCGGTGGTTTGTTTGCCGGATCAAGAGCTACCAACTCTTTTTCCGAAGGTAACTGGCT
TCAGCAGAGCGCAGATACCAAATACTGTTCTTCTAGTGTAGCCGTAGTTAGGCCACCACTTCAAGAACTC
TGTAGCACCGCCTACATACCTCGCTCTGCTAATCCTGTTACCAGTGGCTGCTGCCAGTGGCGATAAGTCG
TGTCTTACCGGGTTGGACTCAAGACGATAGTTACCGGATAAGGCGCAGCGGTCGGGCTGAACGGGGGGTT
CGTGCACACAGCCCAGCTTGGAGCGAACGACCTACACCGAACTGAGATACCTACAGCGTGAGCTATGAGA
AAGCGCCACGCTTCCCGAAGGGAGAAAGGCGGACAGGTATCCGGTAAGCGGCAGGGTCGGAACAGGAGAG
CGCACGAGGGAGCTTCCAGGGGGAAACGCCTGGTATCTTTATAGTCCTGTCGGGTTTCGCCACCTCTGAC
TTGAGCGTCGATTTTTGTGATGCTCGTCAGGGGGGCGGAGCCTATGGAAAAACGCCAGCAACGCGGCCTT
TTTACGGTTCCTGGCCTTTTGCTGGCCTTTTGCTCACATGTTCTTTCCTGCGTTATCCCCTGATTCTGTG
GATAACCGTATTACCGCCTTTGAGTGAGCTGATACCGCTCGCCGCAGCCGAACGACCGAGCGCAGCGAGT
CAGTGAGCGAGGAAGCGGAAGAGCGCCCAATACGCAAACCGCCTCTCCCCGCGCGTTGGCCGATTCATTA
ATGCAGCAAGCTCATGGCTGACTAATTTTTTTTATTTATGCAGAGGCCGAGGCCGCCTCGGCCTCTGAGC
TATTCCAGAAGTAGTGAGGAGGCTTTTTTGGAGGCCTAGGCTTTTGCAAAAAGCTCCCCGTGGCACGACA
GGTTTCCCGACTGGAAAGCGGGCAGTGAGCGCAACGCAATTAATGTGAGTTAGCTCACTCATTAGGCACC
CCAGGCTTTACACTTTATGCTTCCGGCTCGTATGTTGTGTGGAATTGTGAGCGGATAACAATTTCACACA
GGAAACAGCTATGACATGATTACGAATTTCACAAATAAAGCATTTTTTTCACTGCATTCTAGTTGTGGTT
TGTCCAAACTCATCAATGTATCTTATCATGTCTGGATCAACTGGATAACTCAAGCTAACCAAAATCATCC
CAAACTTCCCACCCCATACCCTATTACCACTGCCAATTACCTGTGGTTTCATTTACTCTAAACCTGTGAT
TCCTCTGAATTATTTTCATTTTAAAGAAATTGTATTTGTTAAATATGTACTACAAACTTAGTAGT
